Addgene plasmid #112464: pZNF227.1.0-gDNA
Purpose: CRISPR plasmid for expression of Cas9 and gRNA targeting human transcription factor ZNF227
Depositing lab: Kevin White. Depositing organization: University of Chicago.
Backbone
  Vector backbone: pX330
  Backbone manufacturer: Zhang lab (Addgene plasmid ID: 42230)
  Vector type: Mammalian Expression, CRISPR
Growth in bacteria
  Bacterial resistance: Ampicillin, 100 μg/mL
  Growth temperature: 37°C
  Growth strain: DH5alpha
  Copy number: High Copy
Gene/Insert
  Gene/Insert name: ZNF227
  gRNA/shRNA sequence: TCTAAAGCTTTTTACCAGTA TGG
  Species: H. sapiens (human)
  Entrez Gene: ZNF227
  Cloning method: Restriction Enzyme; 5′ cloning site BbsI (destroyed during cloning); 3′ cloning site BbsI (destroyed during cloning)
  Sequencing primers: 5′ hU6-F (5'-GAGGGCCTATTTCCCATGATT-3')
Terms and licenses: Academic/Nonprofit Terms; Industry Terms: Not Available to Industry
Depositor comments: gRNA sequence listed includes 20 nucleotide target sequence, followed by the uncloned PAM sequence. The PAM sequence is not present in the plasmid. Use with plasmid pZNF227-donor.
How to cite: pZNF227.1.0-gDNA was a gift from Kevin White (Addgene plasmid # 112464 ; http://n2t.net/addgene:112464 ; RRID:Addgene_112464)
