[The description below was written by a language model from this plasmid's Addgene catalogue record and pLannotate feature annotations shown in this document.]
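Description:
pZNF227.1.0-gDNA is a mammalian-expression CRISPR plasmid built on the pX330 backbone, delivering both Streptococcus pyogenes Cas9 and a single guide RNA directed against the human transcription factor gene ZNF227. It is maintained in E. coli as a high-copy plasmid through a ColE1/pUC-type origin and selected with ampicillin via the β-lactamase (AmpR) gene. An f1/M13 phage origin is also annotated, along with small remnants of pBR322 bom and rop sequences.

The plasmid carries two expression units. A human U6 RNA polymerase III promoter drives the guide RNA: a 20-nucleotide ZNF227 target sequence was inserted between two BbsI sites, which were destroyed during cloning, immediately upstream of the S. pyogenes gRNA scaffold. The PAM listed in the catalogue entry belongs to the genomic target and is not present in the plasmid. Downstream, a hybrid promoter made up of the CMV enhancer, the chicken β-actin promoter and a hybrid CBA/MVM intron drives Cas9. The annotation software splits Cas9 into adjoining N- and C-terminal portions, but together they form one continuous coding region. It is followed by a nucleoplasmin bipartite nuclear localization signal and terminated by the bovine growth hormone polyadenylation signal. A single AAV2 inverted terminal repeat lies after the polyA signal, and no second ITR is annotated.

The sequencing-derived record (8,486 nt) and the depositor's record (8,508 nt) have essentially the same layout. They differ mainly in the chicken β-actin promoter, which appears as two fragments in the shorter record. The depositor notes that the plasmid is meant to be used with a companion plasmid, pZNF227-donor, which suggests Cas9 cutting at ZNF227 paired with a repair template, although the record does not describe the donor.
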