Features (pLannotate 1.2.2; 18 found; start..end, strand, type, name):
     79..122     +  misc_RNA       gRNA scaffold (fragment): guide RNA scaffold for the Streptococcus pyogenes CRISPR/Cas9 system
    169..454     +  enhancer       CMV enhancer: human cytomegalovirus immediate early enhancer; contains an 18-bp deletion relative to the standard CMV enhancer
    456..733     +  promoter       chicken β-actin promoter: No description available
    734..962     +  intron         hybrid intron: hybrid between chicken β-actin (CBA) and minute virus of mice (MMV) introns (Gray et al., 2011)
   1100..2701    +  CDS            Cas9(N): N-terminal portion of Streptococcus pyogenes Cas9 (Zetsche et al., 2015)
   2702..5200    +  CDS            Cas9(C): C-terminal portion of Streptococcus pyogenes Cas9 (Zetsche et al., 2015)
   5201..5248    +  CDS            nucleoplasmin NLS: bipartite nuclear localization signal from nucleoplasmin
   5282..5393    +  polyA_signal   bGH poly(A) signal: bovine growth hormone polyadenylation signal
   5498..5638    +  repeat_region  AAV2 ITR: inverted terminal repeat of adeno-associated virus serotype 2 inverted
   5643..5694    -  misc_feature   bom (fragment): basis of mobility region from pBR322
   5713..6093    +  rep_origin     M13 ori (sequence partly withheld): M13 bacteriophage origin of replication; arrow indicates direction of (+) strand synthesis
   6169..6218    -  misc_feature   bom (fragment): basis of mobility region from pBR322
   6320..6355    -  CDS            rop (fragment): Rop protein, which maintains plasmids at low copy number; rop
   6450..6554    +  promoter       AmpR promoter: bla
   6555..7415    +  CDS            AmpR: β-lactamase; bla; confers resistance to ampicillin, carbenicillin, and related antibiotics
   7586..8174    +  rep_origin     ori: high-copy-number ColE1/pMB1/pBR322/pUC origin of replication
   8236..8476    +  promoter       U6 promoter: RNA polymerase III promoter for human U6 snRNA
   8505..72      +  misc_RNA       gRNA scaffold (across the origin): guide RNA scaffold for the Streptococcus pyogenes CRISPR/Cas9 system
>Addgene plasmid #112464 | pZNF227.1.0-gDNA | depositor full sequence | sequence record 211855 | Full Sequence
TAGAGCTAGAAATAGCAAGTTAAAATAAGGCTAGTCCGTTATCAACTTGAAAAAGTGGCACCGAGTCGGT
GCTTTTTTGTTTTAGAGCTAGAAATAGCAAGTTAAAATAAGGCTAGTCCGTTTTTAGCGCGTGCGCCAAT
TCTGCAGACAAATGGCTCTAGAGGTACCCGTTACATAACTTACGGTAAATGGCCCGCCTGGCTGACCGCC
CAACGACCCCCGCCCATTGACGTCAATAGTAACGCCAATAGGGACTTTCCATTGACGTCAATGGGTGGAG
TATTTACGGTAAACTGCCCACTTGGCAGTACATCAAGTGTATCATATGCCAAGTACGCCCCCTATTGACG
TCAATGACGGTAAATGGCCCGCCTGGCATTGTGCCCAGTACATGACCTTATGGGACTTTCCTACTTGGCA
GTACATCTACGTATTAGTCATCGCTATTACCATGGTCGAGGTGAGCCCCACGTTCTGCTTCACTCTCCCC
ATCTCCCCCCCCTCCCCACCCCCAATTTTGTATTTATTTATTTTTTAATTATTTTGTGCAGCGATGGGGG
CGGGGGGGGGGGGGGGGCGCGCGCCAGGCGGGGCGGGGCGGGGCGAGGGGCGGGGCGGGGCGAGGCGGAG
AGGTGCGGCGGCAGCCAATCAGAGCGGCGCGCTCCGAAAGTTTCCTTTTATGGCGAGGCGGCGGCGGCGG
CGGCCCTATAAAAAGCGAAGCGCGCGGCGGGCGGGAGTCGCTGCGACGCTGCCTTCGCCCCGTGCCCCGC
TCCGCCGCCGCCTCGCGCCGCCCGCCCCGGCTCTGACTGACCGCGTTACTCCCACAGGTGAGCGGGCGGG
ACGGCCCTTCTCCTCCGGGCTGTAATTAGCTGAGCAAGAGGTAAGGGTTTAAGGGATGGTTGGTTGGTGG
GGTATTAATGTTTAATTACCTGGAGCACCTGCCTGAAATCACTTTTTTTCAGGTTGGACCGGTGCCACCA
TGGACTATAAGGACCACGACGGAGACTACAAGGATCATGATATTGATTACAAAGACGATGACGATAAGAT
GGCCCCAAAGAAGAAGCGGAAGGTCGGTATCCACGGAGTCCCAGCAGCCGACAAGAAGTACAGCATCGGC
CTGGACATCGGCACCAACTCTGTGGGCTGGGCCGTGATCACCGACGAGTACAAGGTGCCCAGCAAGAAAT
TCAAGGTGCTGGGCAACACCGACCGGCACAGCATCAAGAAGAACCTGATCGGAGCCCTGCTGTTCGACAG
CGGCGAAACAGCCGAGGCCACCCGGCTGAAGAGAACCGCCAGAAGAAGATACACCAGACGGAAGAACCGG
ATCTGCTATCTGCAAGAGATCTTCAGCAACGAGATGGCCAAGGTGGACGACAGCTTCTTCCACAGACTGG
AAGAGTCCTTCCTGGTGGAAGAGGATAAGAAGCACGAGCGGCACCCCATCTTCGGCAACATCGTGGACGA
GGTGGCCTACCACGAGAAGTACCCCACCATCTACCACCTGAGAAAGAAACTGGTGGACAGCACCGACAAG
GCCGACCTGCGGCTGATCTATCTGGCCCTGGCCCACATGATCAAGTTCCGGGGCCACTTCCTGATCGAGG
GCGACCTGAACCCCGACAACAGCGACGTGGACAAGCTGTTCATCCAGCTGGTGCAGACCTACAACCAGCT
GTTCGAGGAAAACCCCATCAACGCCAGCGGCGTGGACGCCAAGGCCATCCTGTCTGCCAGACTGAGCAAG
AGCAGACGGCTGGAAAATCTGATCGCCCAGCTGCCCGGCGAGAAGAAGAATGGCCTGTTCGGAAACCTGA
TTGCCCTGAGCCTGGGCCTGACCCCCAACTTCAAGAGCAACTTCGACCTGGCCGAGGATGCCAAACTGCA
GCTGAGCAAGGACACCTACGACGACGACCTGGACAACCTGCTGGCCCAGATCGGCGACCAGTACGCCGAC
CTGTTTCTGGCCGCCAAGAACCTGTCCGACGCCATCCTGCTGAGCGACATCCTGAGAGTGAACACCGAGA
TCACCAAGGCCCCCCTGAGCGCCTCTATGATCAAGAGATACGACGAGCACCACCAGGACCTGACCCTGCT
GAAAGCTCTCGTGCGGCAGCAGCTGCCTGAGAAGTACAAAGAGATTTTCTTCGACCAGAGCAAGAACGGC
TACGCCGGCTACATTGACGGCGGAGCCAGCCAGGAAGAGTTCTACAAGTTCATCAAGCCCATCCTGGAAA
AGATGGACGGCACCGAGGAACTGCTCGTGAAGCTGAACAGAGAGGACCTGCTGCGGAAGCAGCGGACCTT
CGACAACGGCAGCATCCCCCACCAGATCCACCTGGGAGAGCTGCACGCCATTCTGCGGCGGCAGGAAGAT
TTTTACCCATTCCTGAAGGACAACCGGGAAAAGATCGAGAAGATCCTGACCTTCCGCATCCCCTACTACG
TGGGCCCTCTGGCCAGGGGAAACAGCAGATTCGCCTGGATGACCAGAAAGAGCGAGGAAACCATCACCCC
CTGGAACTTCGAGGAAGTGGTGGACAAGGGCGCTTCCGCCCAGAGCTTCATCGAGCGGATGACCAACTTC
GATAAGAACCTGCCCAACGAGAAGGTGCTGCCCAAGCACAGCCTGCTGTACGAGTACTTCACCGTGTATA
ACGAGCTGACCAAAGTGAAATACGTGACCGAGGGAATGAGAAAGCCCGCCTTCCTGAGCGGCGAGCAGAA
AAAGGCCATCGTGGACCTGCTGTTCAAGACCAACCGGAAAGTGACCGTGAAGCAGCTGAAAGAGGACTAC
TTCAAGAAAATCGAGTGCTTCGACTCCGTGGAAATCTCCGGCGTGGAAGATCGGTTCAACGCCTCCCTGG
GCACATACCACGATCTGCTGAAAATTATCAAGGACAAGGACTTCCTGGACAATGAGGAAAACGAGGACAT
TCTGGAAGATATCGTGCTGACCCTGACACTGTTTGAGGACAGAGAGATGATCGAGGAACGGCTGAAAACC
TATGCCCACCTGTTCGACGACAAAGTGATGAAGCAGCTGAAGCGGCGGAGATACACCGGCTGGGGCAGGC
TGAGCCGGAAGCTGATCAACGGCATCCGGGACAAGCAGTCCGGCAAGACAATCCTGGATTTCCTGAAGTC
CGACGGCTTCGCCAACAGAAACTTCATGCAGCTGATCCACGACGACAGCCTGACCTTTAAAGAGGACATC
CAGAAAGCCCAGGTGTCCGGCCAGGGCGATAGCCTGCACGAGCACATTGCCAATCTGGCCGGCAGCCCCG
CCATTAAGAAGGGCATCCTGCAGACAGTGAAGGTGGTGGACGAGCTCGTGAAAGTGATGGGCCGGCACAA
GCCCGAGAACATCGTGATCGAAATGGCCAGAGAGAACCAGACCACCCAGAAGGGACAGAAGAACAGCCGC
GAGAGAATGAAGCGGATCGAAGAGGGCATCAAAGAGCTGGGCAGCCAGATCCTGAAAGAACACCCCGTGG
AAAACACCCAGCTGCAGAACGAGAAGCTGTACCTGTACTACCTGCAGAATGGGCGGGATATGTACGTGGA
CCAGGAACTGGACATCAACCGGCTGTCCGACTACGATGTGGACCATATCGTGCCTCAGAGCTTTCTGAAG
GACGACTCCATCGACAACAAGGTGCTGACCAGAAGCGACAAGAACCGGGGCAAGAGCGACAACGTGCCCT
CCGAAGAGGTCGTGAAGAAGATGAAGAACTACTGGCGGCAGCTGCTGAACGCCAAGCTGATTACCCAGAG
AAAGTTCGACAATCTGACCAAGGCCGAGAGAGGCGGCCTGAGCGAACTGGATAAGGCCGGCTTCATCAAG
AGACAGCTGGTGGAAACCCGGCAGATCACAAAGCACGTGGCACAGATCCTGGACTCCCGGATGAACACTA
AGTACGACGAGAATGACAAGCTGATCCGGGAAGTGAAAGTGATCACCCTGAAGTCCAAGCTGGTGTCCGA
TTTCCGGAAGGATTTCCAGTTTTACAAAGTGCGCGAGATCAACAACTACCACCACGCCCACGACGCCTAC
CTGAACGCCGTCGTGGGAACCGCCCTGATCAAAAAGTACCCTAAGCTGGAAAGCGAGTTCGTGTACGGCG
ACTACAAGGTGTACGACGTGCGGAAGATGATCGCCAAGAGCGAGCAGGAAATCGGCAAGGCTACCGCCAA
GTACTTCTTCTACAGCAACATCATGAACTTTTTCAAGACCGAGATTACCCTGGCCAACGGCGAGATCCGG
AAGCGGCCTCTGATCGAGACAAACGGCGAAACCGGGGAGATCGTGTGGGATAAGGGCCGGGATTTTGCCA
CCGTGCGGAAAGTGCTGAGCATGCCCCAAGTGAATATCGTGAAAAAGACCGAGGTGCAGACAGGCGGCTT
CAGCAAAGAGTCTATCCTGCCCAAGAGGAACAGCGATAAGCTGATCGCCAGAAAGAAGGACTGGGACCCT
AAGAAGTACGGCGGCTTCGACAGCCCCACCGTGGCCTATTCTGTGCTGGTGGTGGCCAAAGTGGAAAAGG
GCAAGTCCAAGAAACTGAAGAGTGTGAAAGAGCTGCTGGGGATCACCATCATGGAAAGAAGCAGCTTCGA
GAAGAATCCCATCGACTTTCTGGAAGCCAAGGGCTACAAAGAAGTGAAAAAGGACCTGATCATCAAGCTG
CCTAAGTACTCCCTGTTCGAGCTGGAAAACGGCCGGAAGAGAATGCTGGCCTCTGCCGGCGAACTGCAGA
AGGGAAACGAACTGGCCCTGCCCTCCAAATATGTGAACTTCCTGTACCTGGCCAGCCACTATGAGAAGCT
GAAGGGCTCCCCCGAGGATAATGAGCAGAAACAGCTGTTTGTGGAACAGCACAAGCACTACCTGGACGAG
ATCATCGAGCAGATCAGCGAGTTCTCCAAGAGAGTGATCCTGGCCGACGCTAATCTGGACAAAGTGCTGT
CCGCCTACAACAAGCACCGGGATAAGCCCATCAGAGAGCAGGCCGAGAATATCATCCACCTGTTTACCCT
GACCAATCTGGGAGCCCCTGCCGCCTTCAAGTACTTTGACACCACCATCGACCGGAAGAGGTACACCAGC
ACCAAAGAGGTGCTGGACGCCACCCTGATCCACCAGAGCATCACCGGCCTGTACGAGACACGGATCGACC
TGTCTCAGCTGGGAGGCGACAAAAGGCCGGCGGCCACGAAAAAGGCCGGCCAGGCAAAAAAGAAAAAGTA
AGAATTCCTAGAGCTCGCTGATCAGCCTCGACTGTGCCTTCTAGTTGCCAGCCATCTGTTGTTTGCCCCT
CCCCCGTGCCTTCCTTGACCCTGGAAGGTGCCACTCCCACTGTCCTTTCCTAATAAAATGAGGAAATTGC
ATCGCATTGTCTGAGTAGGTGTCATTCTATTCTGGGGGGTGGGGTGGGGCAGGACAGCAAGGGGGAGGAT
TGGGAAGAGAATAGCAGGCATGCTGGGGAGCGGCCGCAGGAACCCCTAGTGATGGAGTTGGCCACTCCCT
CTCTGCGCGCTCGCTCGCTCACTGAGGCCGGGCGACCAAAGGTCGCCCGACGCCCGGGCTTTGCCCGGGC
GGCCTCAGTGAGCGAGCGAGCGCGCAGCTGCCTGCAGGGGCGCCTGATGCGGTATTTTCTCCTTACGCAT
CTGTGCGGTATTTCACACCGCATA
[142 nt withheld, positions 5695-5836]
C
[141 nt withheld, positions 5838-5978]
CCTTTGACGTTGGAGTCCACGTTCTTT
[37 nt withheld, positions 6006-6042]
ACCCTATCTCGGGCTATTCTTTTGATTTATAAGGGATTTTGCCGATTTCGGCCTATTGGTTAAAAAATGA
GCTGATTTAACAAAAATTTAACGCGAATTTTAACAAAATATTAACGTTTACAATTTTATGGTGCACTCTC
AGTACAATCTGCTCTGATGCCGCATAGTTAAGCCAGCCCCGACACCCGCCAACACCCGCTGACGCGCCCT
GACGGGCTTGTCTGCTCCCGGCATCCGCTTACAGACAAGCTGTGACCGTCTCCGGGAGCTGCATGTGTCA
GAGGTTTTCACCGTCATCACCGAAACGCGCGAGACGAAAGGGCCTCGTGATACGCCTATTTTTATAGGTT
AATGTCATGATAATAATGGTTTCTTAGACGTCAGGTGGCACTTTTCGGGGAAATGTGCGCGGAACCCCTA
TTTGTTTATTTTTCTAAATACATTCAAATATGTATCCGCTCATGAGACAATAACCCTGATAAATGCTTCA
ATAATATTGAAAAAGGAAGAGTATGAGTATTCAACATTTCCGTGTCGCCCTTATTCCCTTTTTTGCGGCA
TTTTGCCTTCCTGTTTTTGCTCACCCAGAAACGCTGGTGAAAGTAAAAGATGCTGAAGATCAGTTGGGTG
CACGAGTGGGTTACATCGAACTGGATCTCAACAGCGGTAAGATCCTTGAGAGTTTTCGCCCCGAAGAACG
TTTTCCAATGATGAGCACTTTTAAAGTTCTGCTATGTGGCGCGGTATTATCCCGTATTGACGCCGGGCAA
GAGCAACTCGGTCGCCGCATACACTATTCTCAGAATGACTTGGTTGAGTACTCACCAGTCACAGAAAAGC
ATCTTACGGATGGCATGACAGTAAGAGAATTATGCAGTGCTGCCATAACCATGAGTGATAACACTGCGGC
CAACTTACTTCTGACAACGATCGGAGGACCGAAGGAGCTAACCGCTTTTTTGCACAACATGGGGGATCAT
GTAACTCGCCTTGATCGTTGGGAACCGGAGCTGAATGAAGCCATACCAAACGACGAGCGTGACACCACGA
TGCCTGTAGCAATGGCAACAACGTTGCGCAAACTATTAACTGGCGAACTACTTACTCTAGCTTCCCGGCA
ACAATTAATAGACTGGATGGAGGCGGATAAAGTTGCAGGACCACTTCTGCGCTCGGCCCTTCCGGCTGGC
TGGTTTATTGCTGATAAATCTGGAGCCGGTGAGCGTGGAAGCCGCGGTATCATTGCAGCACTGGGGCCAG
ATGGTAAGCCCTCCCGTATCGTAGTTATCTACACGACGGGGAGTCAGGCAACTATGGATGAACGAAATAG
ACAGATCGCTGAGATAGGTGCCTCACTGATTAAGCATTGGTAACTGTCAGACCAAGTTTACTCATATATA
CTTTAGATTGATTTAAAACTTCATTTTTAATTTAAAAGGATCTAGGTGAAGATCCTTTTTGATAATCTCA
TGACCAAAATCCCTTAACGTGAGTTTTCGTTCCACTGAGCGTCAGACCCCGTAGAAAAGATCAAAGGATC
TTCTTGAGATCCTTTTTTTCTGCGCGTAATCTGCTGCTTGCAAACAAAAAAACCACCGCTACCAGCGGTG
GTTTGTTTGCCGGATCAAGAGCTACCAACTCTTTTTCCGAAGGTAACTGGCTTCAGCAGAGCGCAGATAC
CAAATACTGTCCTTCTAGTGTAGCCGTAGTTAGGCCACCACTTCAAGAACTCTGTAGCACCGCCTACATA
CCTCGCTCTGCTAATCCTGTTACCAGTGGCTGCTGCCAGTGGCGATAAGTCGTGTCTTACCGGGTTGGAC
TCAAGACGATAGTTACCGGATAAGGCGCAGCGGTCGGGCTGAACGGGGGGTTCGTGCACACAGCCCAGCT
TGGAGCGAACGACCTACACCGAACTGAGATACCTACAGCGTGAGCTATGAGAAAGCGCCACGCTTCCCGA
AGGGAGAAAGGCGGACAGGTATCCGGTAAGCGGCAGGGTCGGAACAGGAGAGCGCACGAGGGAGCTTCCA
GGGGGAAACGCCTGGTATCTTTATAGTCCTGTCGGGTTTCGCCACCTCTGACTTGAGCGTCGATTTTTGT
GATGCTCGTCAGGGGGGCGGAGCCTATGGAAAAACGCCAGCAACGCGGCCTTTTTACGGTTCCTGGCCTT
TTGCTGGCCTTTTGCTCACATGTGAGGGCCTATTTCCCATGATTCCTTCATATTTGCATATACGATACAA
GGCTGTTAGAGAGATAATTGGAATTAATTTGACTGTAAACACAAAGATATTAGTACAAAATACGTGACGT
AGAAAGTAATAATTTCTTGGGTAGTTTGCAGTTTTAAAATTATGTTTTAAAATGGACTATCATATGCTTA
CCGTAACTTGAAAGTATTTCGATTTCTTGGCTTTATATATCTTGTGGAAAGGACGAAACACCTCTAAAGC
TTTTTACCAGTAGTTT
