Features (pLannotate 1.2.2; 19 found; start..end, strand, type, name):
     79..122     +  misc_RNA       gRNA scaffold (fragment): guide RNA scaffold for the Streptococcus pyogenes CRISPR/Cas9 system
    169..454     +  enhancer       CMV enhancer: human cytomegalovirus immediate early enhancer; contains an 18-bp deletion relative to the standard CMV enhancer
    456..571     +  promoter       chicken β-actin promoter (fragment): No description available
    585..711     +  promoter       chicken β-actin promoter (fragment): No description available
    712..939     +  intron         hybrid intron: hybrid between chicken β-actin (CBA) and minute virus of mice (MMV) introns (Gray et al., 2011)
   1077..2678    +  CDS            Cas9(N): N-terminal portion of Streptococcus pyogenes Cas9 (Zetsche et al., 2015)
   2679..5177    +  CDS            Cas9(C): C-terminal portion of Streptococcus pyogenes Cas9 (Zetsche et al., 2015)
   5178..5225    +  CDS            nucleoplasmin NLS: bipartite nuclear localization signal from nucleoplasmin
   5259..5370    +  polyA_signal   bGH poly(A) signal: bovine growth hormone polyadenylation signal
   5475..5615    +  repeat_region  AAV2 ITR: inverted terminal repeat of adeno-associated virus serotype 2 inverted
   5620..5671    -  misc_feature   bom (fragment): basis of mobility region from pBR322
   5690..6145    +  rep_origin     f1 ori (sequence partly withheld): f1 bacteriophage origin of replication; arrow indicates direction of (+) strand synthesis
   6146..6195    -  misc_feature   bom (fragment): basis of mobility region from pBR322
   6297..6332    -  CDS            rop (fragment): Rop protein, which maintains plasmids at low copy number; rop
   6427..6531    +  promoter       AmpR promoter: bla
   6532..7392    +  CDS            AmpR: β-lactamase; bla; confers resistance to ampicillin, carbenicillin, and related antibiotics
   7563..8151    +  rep_origin     ori: high-copy-number ColE1/pMB1/pBR322/pUC origin of replication
   8213..8453    +  promoter       U6 promoter: RNA polymerase III promoter for human U6 snRNA
   8483..72      +  misc_RNA       gRNA scaffold (across the origin): guide RNA scaffold for the Streptococcus pyogenes CRISPR/Cas9 system
>Addgene plasmid #112464 | pZNF227.1.0-gDNA | addgene full sequence | sequence record 230494 | Addgene NGS Result
TAGAGCTAGAAATAGCAAGTTAAAATAAGGCTAGTCCGTTATCAACTTGAAAAAGTGGCACCGAGTCGGT
GCTTTTTTGTTTTAGAGCTAGAAATAGCAAGTTAAAATAAGGCTAGTCCGTTTTTAGCGCGTGCGCCAAT
TCTGCAGACAAATGGCTCTAGAGGTACCCGTTACATAACTTACGGTAAATGGCCCGCCTGGCTGACCGCC
CAACGACCCCCGCCCATTGACGTCAATAGTAACGCCAATAGGGACTTTCCATTGACGTCAATGGGTGGAG
TATTTACGGTAAACTGCCCACTTGGCAGTACATCAAGTGTATCATATGCCAAGTACGCCCCCTATTGACG
TCAATGACGGTAAATGGCCCGCCTGGCATTGTGCCCAGTACATGACCTTATGGGACTTTCCTACTTGGCA
GTACATCTACGTATTAGTCATCGCTATTACCATGGTCGAGGTGAGCCCCACGTTCTGCTTCACTCTCCCC
ATCTCCCCCCCCTCCCCACCCCCAATTTTGTATTTATTTATTTTTTAATTATTTTGTGCAGCGATGGGGG
CGGGGGGGGGGSYNNNNNNNNNNNGGGGCGGGGCGGGGCGAGGCGGAGAGGTGCGGCGGCAGCCAATCAG
AGCGGCGCGCTCCGAAAGTTTCCTTTTATGGCGAGGCGGCGGCGGCGGCGGCCCTATAAAAAGCGAAGCG
CGCGGCGGGCGGGAGTCGCTGCGCGCTGCCTTCGCCCCGTGCCCCGCTCCGCCGCCGCCTCGCGCCGCCC
GCCCCGGCTCTGACTGACCGCGTTACTCCCACAGGTGAGCGGGCGGGACGGCCCTTCTCCTCCGGGCTGT
AATTAGCTGAGCAAGAGGTAAGGGTTTAAGGGATGGTTGGTTGGTGGGGTATTAATGTTTAATTACCTGG
AGCACCTGCCTGAAATCACTTTTTTTCAGGTTGGACCGGTGCCACCATGGACTATAAGGACCACGACGGA
GACTACAAGGATCATGATATTGATTACAAAGACGATGACGATAAGATGGCCCCAAAGAAGAAGCGGAAGG
TCGGTATCCACGGAGTCCCAGCAGCCGACAAGAAGTACAGCATCGGCCTGGACATCGGCACCAACTCTGT
GGGCTGGGCCGTGATCACCGACGAGTACAAGGTGCCCAGCAAGAAATTCAAGGTGCTGGGCAACACCGAC
CGGCACAGCATCAAGAAGAACCTGATCGGAGCCCTGCTGTTCGACAGCGGCGAAACAGCCGAGGCCACCC
GGCTGAAGAGAACCGCCAGAAGAAGATACACCAGACGGAAGAACCGGATCTGCTATCTGCAAGAGATCTT
CAGCAACGAGATGGCCAAGGTGGACGACAGCTTCTTCCACAGACTGGAAGAGTCCTTCCTGGTGGAAGAG
GATAAGAAGCACGAGCGGCACCCCATCTTCGGCAACATCGTGGACGAGGTGGCCTACCACGAGAAGTACC
CCACCATCTACCACCTGAGAAAGAAACTGGTGGACAGCACCGACAAGGCCGACCTGCGGCTGATCTATCT
GGCCCTGGCCCACATGATCAAGTTCCGGGGCCACTTCCTGATCGAGGGCGACCTGAACCCCGACAACAGC
GACGTGGACAAGCTGTTCATCCAGCTGGTGCAGACCTACAACCAGCTGTTCGAGGAAAACCCCATCAACG
CCAGCGGCGTGGACGCCAAGGCCATCCTGTCTGCCAGACTGAGCAAGAGCAGACGGCTGGAAAATCTGAT
CGCCCAGCTGCCCGGCGAGAAGAAGAATGGCCTGTTCGGAAACCTGATTGCCCTGAGCCTGGGCCTGACC
CCCAACTTCAAGAGCAACTTCGACCTGGCCGAGGATGCCAAACTGCAGCTGAGCAAGGACACCTACGACG
ACGACCTGGACAACCTGCTGGCCCAGATCGGCGACCAGTACGCCGACCTGTTTCTGGCCGCCAAGAACCT
GTCCGACGCCATCCTGCTGAGCGACATCCTGAGAGTGAACACCGAGATCACCAAGGCCCCCCTGAGCGCC
TCTATGATCAAGAGATACGACGAGCACCACCAGGACCTGACCCTGCTGAAAGCTCTCGTGCGGCAGCAGC
TGCCTGAGAAGTACAAAGAGATTTTCTTCGACCAGAGCAAGAACGGCTACGCCGGCTACATTGACGGCGG
AGCCAGCCAGGAAGAGTTCTACAAGTTCATCAAGCCCATCCTGGAAAAGATGGACGGCACCGAGGAACTG
CTCGTGAAGCTGAACAGAGAGGACCTGCTGCGGAAGCAGCGGACCTTCGACAACGGCAGCATCCCCCACC
AGATCCACCTGGGAGAGCTGCACGCCATTCTGCGGCGGCAGGAAGATTTTTACCCATTCCTGAAGGACAA
CCGGGAAAAGATCGAGAAGATCCTGACCTTCCGCATCCCCTACTACGTGGGCCCTCTGGCCAGGGGAAAC
AGCAGATTCGCCTGGATGACCAGAAAGAGCGAGGAAACCATCACCCCCTGGAACTTCGAGGAAGTGGTGG
ACAAGGGCGCTTCCGCCCAGAGCTTCATCGAGCGGATGACCAACTTCGATAAGAACCTGCCCAACGAGAA
GGTGCTGCCCAAGCACAGCCTGCTGTACGAGTACTTCACCGTGTATAACGAGCTGACCAAAGTGAAATAC
GTGACCGAGGGAATGAGAAAGCCCGCCTTCCTGAGCGGCGAGCAGAAAAAGGCCATCGTGGACCTGCTGT
TCAAGACCAACCGGAAAGTGACCGTGAAGCAGCTGAAAGAGGACTACTTCAAGAAAATCGAGTGCTTCGA
CTCCGTGGAAATCTCCGGCGTGGAAGATCGGTTCAACGCCTCCCTGGGCACATACCACGATCTGCTGAAA
ATTATCAAGGACAAGGACTTCCTGGACAATGAGGAAAACGAGGACATTCTGGAAGATATCGTGCTGACCC
TGACACTGTTTGAGGACAGAGAGATGATCGAGGAACGGCTGAAAACCTATGCCCACCTGTTCGACGACAA
AGTGATGAAGCAGCTGAAGCGGCGGAGATACACCGGCTGGGGCAGGCTGAGCCGGAAGCTGATCAACGGC
ATCCGGGACAAGCAGTCCGGCAAGACAATCCTGGATTTCCTGAAGTCCGACGGCTTCGCCAACAGAAACT
TCATGCAGCTGATCCACGACGACAGCCTGACCTTTAAAGAGGACATCCAGAAAGCCCAGGTGTCCGGCCA
GGGCGATAGCCTGCACGAGCACATTGCCAATCTGGCCGGCAGCCCCGCCATTAAGAAGGGCATCCTGCAG
ACAGTGAAGGTGGTGGACGAGCTCGTGAAAGTGATGGGCCGGCACAAGCCCGAGAACATCGTGATCGAAA
TGGCCAGAGAGAACCAGACCACCCAGAAGGGACAGAAGAACAGCCGCGAGAGAATGAAGCGGATCGAAGA
GGGCATCAAAGAGCTGGGCAGCCAGATCCTGAAAGAACACCCCGTGGAAAACACCCAGCTGCAGAACGAG
AAGCTGTACCTGTACTACCTGCAGAATGGGCGGGATATGTACGTGGACCAGGAACTGGACATCAACCGGC
TGTCCGACTACGATGTGGACCATATCGTGCCTCAGAGCTTTCTGAAGGACGACTCCATCGACAACAAGGT
GCTGACCAGAAGCGACAAGAACCGGGGCAAGAGCGACAACGTGCCCTCCGAAGAGGTCGTGAAGAAGATG
AAGAACTACTGGCGGCAGCTGCTGAACGCCAAGCTGATTACCCAGAGAAAGTTCGACAATCTGACCAAGG
CCGAGAGAGGCGGCCTGAGCGAACTGGATAAGGCCGGCTTCATCAAGAGACAGCTGGTGGAAACCCGGCA
GATCACAAAGCACGTGGCACAGATCCTGGACTCCCGGATGAACACTAAGTACGACGAGAATGACAAGCTG
ATCCGGGAAGTGAAAGTGATCACCCTGAAGTCCAAGCTGGTGTCCGATTTCCGGAAGGATTTCCAGTTTT
ACAAAGTGCGCGAGATCAACAACTACCACCACGCCCACGACGCCTACCTGAACGCCGTCGTGGGAACCGC
CCTGATCAAAAAGTACCCTAAGCTGGAAAGCGAGTTCGTGTACGGCGACTACAAGGTGTACGACGTGCGG
AAGATGATCGCCAAGAGCGAGCAGGAAATCGGCAAGGCTACCGCCAAGTACTTCTTCTACAGCAACATCA
TGAACTTTTTCAAGACCGAGATTACCCTGGCCAACGGCGAGATCCGGAAGCGGCCTCTGATCGAGACAAA
CGGCGAAACCGGGGAGATCGTGTGGGATAAGGGCCGGGATTTTGCCACCGTGCGGAAAGTGCTGAGCATG
CCCCAAGTGAATATCGTGAAAAAGACCGAGGTGCAGACAGGCGGCTTCAGCAAAGAGTCTATCCTGCCCA
AGAGGAACAGCGATAAGCTGATCGCCAGAAAGAAGGACTGGGACCCTAAGAAGTACGGCGGCTTCGACAG
CCCCACCGTGGCCTATTCTGTGCTGGTGGTGGCCAAAGTGGAAAAGGGCAAGTCCAAGAAACTGAAGAGT
GTGAAAGAGCTGCTGGGGATCACCATCATGGAAAGAAGCAGCTTCGAGAAGAATCCCATCGACTTTCTGG
AAGCCAAGGGCTACAAAGAAGTGAAAAAGGACCTGATCATCAAGCTGCCTAAGTACTCCCTGTTCGAGCT
GGAAAACGGCCGGAAGAGAATGCTGGCCTCTGCCGGCGAACTGCAGAAGGGAAACGAACTGGCCCTGCCC
TCCAAATATGTGAACTTCCTGTACCTGGCCAGCCACTATGAGAAGCTGAAGGGCTCCCCCGAGGATAATG
AGCAGAAACAGCTGTTTGTGGAACAGCACAAGCACTACCTGGACGAGATCATCGAGCAGATCAGCGAGTT
CTCCAAGAGAGTGATCCTGGCCGACGCTAATCTGGACAAAGTGCTGTCCGCCTACAACAAGCACCGGGAT
AAGCCCATCAGAGAGCAGGCCGAGAATATCATCCACCTGTTTACCCTGACCAATCTGGGAGCCCCTGCCG
CCTTCAAGTACTTTGACACCACCATCGACCGGAAGAGGTACACCAGCACCAAAGAGGTGCTGGACGCCAC
CCTGATCCACCAGAGCATCACCGGCCTGTACGAGACACGGATCGACCTGTCTCAGCTGGGAGGCGACAAA
AGGCCGGCGGCCACGAAAAAGGCCGGCCAGGCAAAAAAGAAAAAGTAAGAATTCCTAGAGCTCGCTGATC
AGCCTCGACTGTGCCTTCTAGTTGCCAGCCATCTGTTGTTTGCCCCTCCCCCGTGCCTTCCTTGACCCTG
GAAGGTGCCACTCCCACTGTCCTTTCCTAATAAAATGAGGAAATTGCATCGCATTGTCTGAGTAGGTGTC
ATTCTATTCTGGGGGGTGGGGTGGGGCAGGACAGCAAGGGGGAGGATTGGGAAGAGAATAGCAGGCATGC
TGGGGAGCGGCCGCAGGAACCCCTAGTGATGGAGTTGGCCACTCCCTCTCTGCGCGCTCGCTCGCTCACT
GAGGCCGGGCGACCAAAGGTCGCCCGACGCCCGGGCTTTGCCCGGGCGGCCTCAGTGAGCGAGCGAGCGC
GCAGCTGCCTGCAGGGGCGCCTGATGCGGTATTTTCTCCTTACGCATCTGTGCGGTATTTCACACCGCAT
A
[95 nt withheld, positions 5672-5766]
T
[46 nt withheld, positions 5768-5813]
C
[141 nt withheld, positions 5815-5955]
CCTTTGACGTTGGAGTCCACGTTCTTT
[37 nt withheld, positions 5983-6019]
ACTCTATCTCGGGCTATTCTTTTGATTTATAAGGGATTTTGCCGATTTCGGTCTATTGGTTAAAAAATGA
GCTGATTTAACAAAAATTTAACGCGAATTTTAACAAAATATTAACGTTTACAATTTTATGGTGCACTCTC
AGTACAATCTGCTCTGATGCCGCATAGTTAAGCCAGCCCCGACACCCGCCAACACCCGCTGACGCGCCCT
GACGGGCTTGTCTGCTCCCGGCATCCGCTTACAGACAAGCTGTGACCGTCTCCGGGAGCTGCATGTGTCA
GAGGTTTTCACCGTCATCACCGAAACGCGCGAGACGAAAGGGCCTCGTGATACGCCTATTTTTATAGGTT
AATGTCATGATAATAATGGTTTCTTAGACGTCAGGTGGCACTTTTCGGGGAAATGTGCGCGGAACCCCTA
TTTGTTTATTTTTCTAAATACATTCAAATATGTATCCGCTCATGAGACAATAACCCTGATAAATGCTTCA
ATAATATTGAAAAAGGAAGAGTATGAGTATTCAACATTTCCGTGTCGCCCTTATTCCCTTTTTTGCGGCA
TTTTGCCTTCCTGTTTTTGCTCACCCAGAAACGCTGGTGAAAGTAAAAGATGCTGAAGATCAGTTGGGTG
CACGAGTGGGTTACATCGAACTGGATCTCAACAGCGGTAAGATCCTTGAGAGTTTTCGCCCCGAAGAACG
TTTTCCAATGATGAGCACTTTTAAAGTTCTGCTATGTGGCGCGGTATTATCCCGTATTGACGCCGGGCAA
GAGCAACTCGGTCGCCGCATACACTATTCTCAGAATGACTTGGTTGAGTACTCACCAGTCACAGAAAAGC
ATCTTACGGATGGCATGACAGTAAGAGAATTATGCAGTGCTGCCATAACCATGAGTGATAACACTGCGGC
CAACTTACTTCTGACAACGATCGGAGGACCGAAGGAGCTAACCGCTTTTTTGCACAACATGGGGGATCAT
GTAACTCGCCTTGATCGTTGGGAACCGGAGCTGAATGAAGCCATACCAAACGACGAGCGTGACACCACGA
TGCCTGTAGCAATGGCAACAACGTTGCGCAAACTATTAACTGGCGAACTACTTACTCTAGCTTCCCGGCA
ACAATTAATAGACTGGATGGAGGCGGATAAAGTTGCAGGACCACTTCTGCGCTCGGCCCTTCCGGCTGGC
TGGTTTATTGCTGATAAATCTGGAGCCGGTGAGCGTGGAAGCCGCGGTATCATTGCAGCACTGGGGCCAG
ATGGTAAGCCCTCCCGTATCGTAGTTATCTACACGACGGGGAGTCAGGCAACTATGGATGAACGAAATAG
ACAGATCGCTGAGATAGGTGCCTCACTGATTAAGCATTGGTAACTGTCAGACCAAGTTTACTCATATATA
CTTTAGATTGATTTAAAACTTCATTTTTAATTTAAAAGGATCTAGGTGAAGATCCTTTTTGATAATCTCA
TGACCAAAATCCCTTAACGTGAGTTTTCGTTCCACTGAGCGTCAGACCCCGTAGAAAAGATCAAAGGATC
TTCTTGAGATCCTTTTTTTCTGCGCGTAATCTGCTGCTTGCAAACAAAAAAACCACCGCTACCAGCGGTG
GTTTGTTTGCCGGATCAAGAGCTACCAACTCTTTTTCCGAAGGTAACTGGCTTCAGCAGAGCGCAGATAC
CAAATACTGTTCTTCTAGTGTAGCCGTAGTTAGGCCACCACTTCAAGAACTCTGTAGCACCGCCTACATA
CCTCGCTCTGCTAATCCTGTTACCAGTGGCTGCTGCCAGTGGCGATAAGTCGTGTCTTACCGGGTTGGAC
TCAAGACGATAGTTACCGGATAAGGCGCAGCGGTCGGGCTGAACGGGGGGTTCGTGCACACAGCCCAGCT
TGGAGCGAACGACCTACACCGAACTGAGATACCTACAGCGTGAGCTATGAGAAAGCGCCACGCTTCCCGA
AGGGAGAAAGGCGGACAGGTATCCGGTAAGCGGCAGGGTCGGAACAGGAGAGCGCACGAGGGAGCTTCCA
GGGGGAAACGCCTGGTATCTTTATAGTCCTGTCGGGTTTCGCCACCTCTGACTTGAGCGTCGATTTTTGT
GATGCTCGTCAGGGGGGCGGAGCCTATGGAAAAACGCCAGCAACGCGGCCTTTTTACGGTTCCTGGCCTT
TTGCTGGCCTTTTGCTCACATGTGAGGGCCTATTTCCCATGATTCCTTCATATTTGCATATACGATACAA
GGCTGTTAGAGAGATAATTGGAATTAATTTGACTGTAAACACAAAGATATTAGTACAAAATACGTGACGT
AGAAAGTAATAATTTCTTGGGTAGTTTGCAGTTTTAAAATTATGTTTTAAAATGGACTATCATATGCTTA
CCGTAACTTGAAAGTATTTCGATTTCTTGGCTTTATATATCTTGTGGAAAGGACGAAACACCGTCTAAAG
CTTTTTACCAGTAGTTT
